Addgene plasmid #48372: pFUSB4_AACA
Depositing lab: Stephen Ekker. Depositing organization: Mayo Foundation for Medical Education and Research. Publication: High Efficiency In Vivo Genome Engineering with a Simplified 15-RVD GoldyTALEN Design. Ma AC, Lee HB, Clark KJ, Ekker SC. PLoS One. 2013 May 29;8(5):e65259. doi: 10.1371/journal.pone.0065259. Print 2013. PubMed 23734242.
Backbone
  Vector backbone: pFUS_B4
  Vector type: Mammalian Expression, TALEN
Growth in bacteria
  Bacterial resistance: Spectinomycin, 50 μg/mL
  Growth temperature: 37°C
  Growth strain: Top10
  Copy number: Unknown
Gene/Insert
  Gene/Insert name: RVD sequence: NI NI HD NI
  Species: Synthetic
  Cloning method: Unknown
  Sequencing primers: 5′ ttgatgcctggcagttccct; 3′ cgaaccgaacaggcttatgt
Terms and licenses: Academic/Nonprofit Terms; Industry Terms: Not Available to Industry
Depositor comments: Plasmid was created using Golden Gate cloning.
How to cite: pFUSB4_AACA was a gift from Stephen Ekker (Addgene plasmid # 48372 ; http://n2t.net/addgene:48372 ; RRID:Addgene_48372)
