[The description below was written by a language model from this plasmid's Addgene catalogue record and pLannotate feature annotations shown in this document.]
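Description:
pFUSB4_AACA is a small (about 2.9 kb) bacterial intermediate plasmid from a Golden Gate TALEN assembly system, built on the pFUS_B4 array vector. It carries a pre-assembled synthetic block of four TAL effector repeats with the repeat-variable diresidues NI NI HD NI. Under the standard TALE code (NI for A, HD for C) these specify the DNA sequence AACA, as the plasmid name indicates. The catalogue classes it under mammalian expression and TALEN vectors, but the annotated features show no eukaryotic promoter, nuclease domain or polyadenylation signal. It is therefore better understood as a repeat-module library component than as an expression construct in its own right.

The plasmid replicates in E. coli from a high-copy ColE1/pUC-type origin and is selected with spectinomycin through the aadA aminoglycoside adenylyltransferase gene (SmR). This gene sits downstream of a class 1 integron Pc promoter fragment and a short remnant of a gentamicin acetyltransferase gene. Other annotated features are rrnB T1 and T2 terminators and small leftover fragments of lacI and lacZα. The lacZα remnant is consistent with a blue/white screening cassette having been replaced by the repeat array during Golden Gate cloning, although the record does not say so. The automated annotation does not mark the TALE repeats themselves, so the insert is known only from the catalogue fields.

The associated publication describes a simplified 15-RVD GoldyTALEN design for in vivo genome engineering. Pre-built four-repeat plasmids such as this one would be combined with other repeat arrays and a final TALEN backbone in a later Golden Gate step, reducing the work needed to build a custom TALEN.
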