Features (pLannotate 1.2.2; 8 found; start..end, strand, type, name):
      3..39      -  CDS            lacZα (fragment): LacZα fragment of β-galactosidase; lacZ fragment
    596..619     +  promoter       Pc promoter (fragment): intI1 (promoter lies within the coding sequence); class 1 integron promoter
    795..851     +  CDS            GmR (fragment): gentamycin acetyltransferase; aacC1; confers resistance to gentamycin
    858..1649    +  CDS            SmR: aminoglycoside adenylyltransferase (Murphy, 1985); aadA; confers resistance to spectinomycin and streptomycin
   1742..2330    +  rep_origin     ori: high-copy-number ColE1/pMB1/pBR322/pUC origin of replication
   2513..2605    +  CDS            lacI (fragment): lac repressor; lacI; The lac repressor binds to the lac operator to inhibit transcription in E. coli. This inhibition can be relieved by adding lactose or isopropyl-β-D-thiogalactopyranoside (IPTG).
   2660..2687    -  terminator     rrnB T2 terminator: transcription terminator T2 from the E. coli rrnB gene
   2819..2862    +  terminator     rrnB T1 terminator: Escherichia coli rrnB; transcription terminator T1 from the E. coli rrnB gene
>Addgene plasmid #48372 | pFUSB4_AACA | depositor full sequence | sequence record 70072 | Full Sequence
ATGTTTTCCCAGTCACGACGTTGTAAAACGACGGCCAGTCTTAAGCGTCTCATGGCCTGACCCCGGACCA
AGTGGTGGCCTATCGCCAGCAACATTGGCGGCAAGCAAGCGCTCGAAACGGTGCAGCGGCTGTTGCCGGT
GCTGTGCCAGGACCATGGCCTGACCCCGGACCAAGTGGTGGCTATCGCCAGCAACATTGGCGGCAAGCAA
GCGCTCGAAACGGTGCAGCGGCTGTTGCCGGTGCTGTGCCAGGACCATGGCCTGACTCCGGACCAAGTGG
TGGCTATCGCCAGCCACGATGGCGGCAAGCAAGCGCTCGAAACGGTGCAGCGGCTGTTGCCGGTGCTGTG
CCAGGACCATGGCCTGACCCCGGACCAAGTGGTGGCTATCGCCAGCAACATTGGCGGCAAGCAAGCGCTC
GAAACGGTGCAGCGGCTGTTGCCGGTGCTGTGCCAGGACCATGGCCTGACCCCGGACCAAGTGGTGGCTA
TCGAGACGTCTAGACCAGCCAGGACAGAAATGCCTCGACTTCGCTGCTACCCAAGGTTGCCGGGTGACGC
ACACCGTGGAAACGGATGAAGGCACGAACCCAGTGGACATAAGCCTGTTCGGTTCGTAAGCTGTAATGCA
AGTAGCGTATGCGCTCACGCAACTGGTCCAGAACCTTGACCGAACGCAGCGGTGGTAACGGCGCAGTGGC
GGTTTTCATGGCTTGTTATGACTGTTTTTTTGGGGTACAGTCTATGCCTCGGGCATCCAAGCAGCAAGCG
CGTTACGCCGTGGGTCGATGTTTGATGTTATGGAGCAGCAACGATGTTACGCAGCAGGGCAGTCGCCCTA
AAACAAAGTTAAACATTATGAGGGAAGCGGTGATCGCCGAAGTATCGACTCAACTATCAGAGGTAGTTGG
CGTCATCGAGCGCCATCTCGAACCGACGTTGCTGGCCGTACATTTGTACGGCTCCGCAGTGGATGGCGGC
CTGAAGCCACACAGTGATATTGATTTGCTGGTTACGGTGACCGTAAGGCTTGATGAAACAACGCGGCGAG
CTTTGATCAACGACCTTTTGGAAACTTCGGCTTCCCCTGGAGAGAGCGAGATTCTCCGCGCTGTAGAAGT
CACCATTGTTGTGCACGACGACATCATTCCGTGGCGTTATCCAGCTAAGCGCGAACTGCAATTTGGAGAA
TGGCAGCGCAATGACATTCTTGCAGGTATCTTCGAGCCAGCCACGATCGACATTGATCTGGCTATCTTGC
TGACAAAAGCAAGAGAACATAGCGTTGCCTTGGTAGGTCCAGCGGCGGAGGAACTCTTTGATCCGGTTCC
TGAACAGGATCTATTTGAGGCGCTAAATGAAACCTTAACGCTATGGAACTCGCCGCCCGACTGGGCTGGC
GATGAGCGAAATGTAGTGCTTACGTTGTCCCGCATTTGGTACAGCGCAGTAACCGGCAAAATCGCGCCGA
AGGATGTCGCTGCCGACTGGGCAATGGAGCGCCTGCCGGCCCAGTATCAGCCCGTCATACTTGAAGCTAG
ACAGGCTTATCTTGGACAAGAAGAAGATCGCTTGGCCTCGCGCGCAGATCAGTTGGAAGAATTTGTCCAC
TACGTGAAAGGCGAGATCACCAAGGTAGTCGGCAAATAACCCTCGAGCCACCCATGACCAAAATCCCTTA
ACGTGAGTTACGCGTCGTTCCACTGAGCGTCAGACCCCGTAGAAAAGATCAAAGGATCTTCTTGAGATCC
TTTTTTTCTGCGCGTAATCTGCTGCTTGCAAACAAAAAAACCACCGCTACCAGCGGTGGTTTGTTTGCCG
GATCAAGAGCTACCAACTCTTTTTCCGAAGGTAACTGGCTTCAGCAGAGCGCAGATACCAAATACTGTCC
TTCTAGTGTAGCCGTAGTTAGGCCACCACTTCAAGAACTCTGTAGCACCGCCTACATACCTCGCTCTGCT
AATCCTGTTACCAGTGGCTGCTGCCAGTGGCGATAAGTCGTGTCTTACCGGGTTGGACTCAAGACGATAG
TTACCGGATAAGGCGCAGCGGTCGGGCTGAACGGGGGGTTCGTGCACACAGCCCAGCTTGGAGCGAACGA
CCTACACCGAACTGAGATACCTACAGCGTGAGCATTGAGAAAGCGCCACGCTTCCCGAAGGGAGAAAGGC
GGACAGGTATCCGGTAAGCGGCAGGGTCGGAACAGGAGAGCGCACGAGGGAGCTTCCAGGGGGAAACGCC
TGGTATCTTTATAGTCCTGTCGGGTTTCGCCACCTCTGACTTGAGCGTCGATTTTTGTGATGCTCGTCAG
GGGGGCGGAGCCTATGGAAAAACGCCAGCAACGCGGCCTTTTTACGGTTCCTGGCCTTTTGCTGGCCTTT
TGCTCACATGTTCTTTCCTGCGTTATCCCCTGATTCTGTGGATAACCGTATTACCGCCTTTGAGTGAGCT
GATACCGCTCGCCGCAGCCGAACGACCGAGCGCAGCGAGTCAGTGAGCGAGGAAGCGGAAGAGCGCCCAA
TACGCAAACCGCCTCTCCCCGCGCGTTGGCCGATTCATTAATGCAGCTGGCACGACAGGTTTCCCGACTG
GAAAGCGGGCAGTGAGCGCAACGCAATTAATACGCGTACCGCTAGCCAGGAAGAGTTTGTAGAAACGCAA
AAAGGCCATCCGTCAGGATGGCCTTCTGCTTAGTTTGATGCCTGGCAGTTTATGGCGGGCGTCCTGCCCG
CCACCCTCCGGGCCGTTGCTTCACAACGTTCAAATCCGCTCCCGGCGGATTTGTCCTACTCAGGAGAGCG
TTCACCGACAAACAACAGATAAAACGAAAGGCCCAGTCTTCCGACTGAGCCTTTCGTTTTATTTGATGCC
TGGCAGTTCCCTACTCTCGCGTTAACGCTAGCATGG
