>Addgene plasmid #48372 | pFUSB4_AACA | addgene partial sequence | sequence record 76433 | pCR8_F1 5'-ttgatgcctggcagttccct-3'
GACGTTGTAAAACGACGGCCAGTCTTAAGCGTCTCATGGCCTGACCCCGGACCAAGTGGTGGCTATCGCC
AGCAACATTGGCGGCAAGCAAGCGCTCGAAACGGTGCAGCGGCTGTTGCCGGTGCTGTGCCAGGACCATG
GCCTGACCCCGGACCAAGTGGTGGCTATCGCCAGCAACATTGGCGGCAAGCAAGCGCTCGAAACGGTGCA
GCGGCTGTTGCCGGTGCTGTGCCAGGACCATGGCCTGACTCCGGACCAAGTGGTGGCTATCGCCAGCCAC
GATGGCGGCAAGCAAGCGCTCGAAACGGTGCAGCGGCTGTTGCCGGTGCTGTGCCAGGACCATGGCCTGA
CCCCGGACCAAGTGGTGGCTATCGCCAGCAACATTGGCGGCAAGCAAGCGCTCGAAACGGTGCAGCGGCT
GTTGCCGGTGCTGTGCCAGGACCATGGCCTGACCCCGGACCAAGTGGTGGCTATCGAGACGTCTAGACCA
GCCAGGACAGAAATGCCTCGACTTCGCTGCTACCCAAGGTTGCCGGGTGACGCACACCGTGGAAACGGAT
GAAGGCACGAACCCAGTGGACATAAGCCTGTTCGGTTCGTAAGCTGTAATGCAAGTAGCGTATGCGCTCA
CGCAACTGGTCCAGAACCTTGACCGAACGCAGCGGTGGTAACGGCGCAGTGGCGGTTTTCATGGCTTGTT
ATGACTGTTTTTTTGGGGTACAGTCTATGCCTCGGGCATCCAAGCAGCAAGCGCGTTACGCCGTGGGTCG
ATGTTTGATGTTATGGAGCAGCAACGATGTTACGCAGCAGG
