>Addgene plasmid #48372 | pFUSB4_AACA | addgene partial sequence | sequence record 76440 | pFUS_B4-rev  5'-cgaaccgaacaggcttatgt-3'
GGTGTGCGTCACCCGGCAACCTTGGGTAGCAGCGAAGTCGAGGCATTTCTGTCCTGGCTGGTCTAGACGT
CTCGATAGCCACCACTTGGTCCGGGGTCAGGCCATGGTCCTGGCACAGCACCGGCAACAGCCGCTGCACC
GTTTCGAGCGCTTGCTTGCCGCCAATGTTGCTGGCGATAGCCACCACTTGGTCCGGGGTCAGGCCATGGT
CCTGGCACAGCACCGGCAACAGCCGCTGCACCGTTTCGAGCGCTTGCTTGCCGCCATCGTGGCTGGCGAT
AGCCACCACTTGGTCCGGAGTCAGGCCATGGTCCTGGCACAGCACCGGCAACAGCCGCTGCACCGTTTCG
AGCGCTTGCTTGCCGCCAATGTTGCTGGCGATAGCCACCACTTGGTCCGGGGTCAGGCCATGGTCCTGGC
ACAGCACCGGCAACAGCCGCTGCACCGTTTCGAGCGCTTGCTTGCCGCCAATGTTGCTGGCGATAGCCAC
CACTTGGTCCGGGGTCAGGCCATGAGACGCTTAAGACTGGCCGTCGTTTTACAACGTCGTGACTGGGAAA
ACATCCATGCTAGCGTTAACGCGAGAGTAGGGAACTGCCAGGCATCAAATAAAACGAAAGGCTCAGTCGG
AAGACTGGGCCTTTCGTTTTATCTGTTGTTTGTCGGTGAACGCTCTCCTGAGTAGGACAAATCCGCCGGG
AGCGGATTTGAA
